>Addgene plasmid #99610 | pLenti-CMV-puro-2A-TEVp | addgene full sequence | sequence record 194173 | Addgene NGS Result
GACATTGATTATTGACTAGTTATTAATAGTAATCAATTACGGGGTCATTAGTTCATAGCCCATATATGGA
GTTCCGCGTTACATAACTTACGGTAAATGGCCCGCCTGGCTGACCGCCCAACGACCCCCGCCCATTGACG
TCAATAATGACGTATGTTCCCATAGTAACGCCAATAGGGACTTTCCATTGACGTCAATGGGTGGAGTATT
TACGGTAAACTGCCCACTTGGCAGTACATCAAGTGTATCATATGCCAAGTACGCCCCCTATTGACGTCAA
TGACGGTAAATGGCCCGCCTGGCATTATGCCCAGTACATGACCTTATGGGACTTTCCTACTTGGCAGTAC
ATCTACGTATTAGTCATCGCTATTACCATGGTGATGCGGTTTTGGCAGTACATCAATGGGCGTGGATAGC
GGTTTGACTCACGGGGATTTCCAAGTCTCCACCCCATTGACGTCAATGGGAGTTTGTTTTGGCACCAAAA
TCAACGGGACTTTCCAAAATGTCGTAACAACTCCGCCCCATTGACGCAAATGGGCGGTAGGCGTGTACGG
TGGGAGGTCTATATAAGCAGAGCTCGTTTAGTGAACCGGGGTCTCTCTGGTTAGACCAGATCTGAGCCTG
GGAGCTCTCTGGCTAACTAGGGAACCCACTGCTTAAGCCTCAATAAAGCTTGCCTTGAGTGCTTCAAGTA
GTGTGTGCCCGTCTGTTGTGTGACTCTGGTAACTAGAGATCCCTCAGACCCTTTTAGTCAGTGTGGAAAA
TCTCTAGCAGTGGCGCCCGAACAGGGACTTGAAAGCGAAAGGGAAACCAGAGGAGCTCTCTCGACGCAGG
ACTCGGCTTGCTGAAGCGCGCACGGCAAGAGGCGAGGGGCGGCGACTGGTGAGTACGCCAAAAATTTTGA
CTAGCGGAGGCTAGAAGGAGAGAGATGGGTGCGAGAGCGTCAGTATTAAGCGGGGGAGAATTAGATCGCG
ATGGGAAAAAATTCGGTTAAGGCCAGGGGGAAAGAAAAAATATAAATTAAAACATATAGTATGGGCAAGC
AGGGAGCTAGAACGATTCGCAGTTAATCCTGGCCTGTTAGAAACATCAGAAGGCTGTAGACAAATACTGG
GACAGCTACAACCATCCCTTCAGACAGGATCAGAAGAACTTAGATCATTATATAATACAGTAGCAACCCT
CTATTGTGTGCATCAAAGGATAGAGATAAAAGACACCAAGGAAGCTTTAGACAAGATAGAGGAAGAGCAA
AACAAAAGTAAGACCACCGCACAGCAAGCGGCCGCTGATCTTCAGACCTGGAGGAGGAGATATGAGGGAC
AATTGGAGAAGTGAATTATATAAATATAAAGTAGTAAAAATTGAACCATTAGGAGTAGCACCCACCAAGG
CAAAGAGAAGAGTGGTGCAGAGAGAAAAAAGAGCAGTGGGAATAGGAGCTTTGTTCCTTGGGTTCTTGGG
AGCAGCAGGAAGCACTATGGGCGCAGCGTCAATGACGCTGACGGTACAGGCCAGACAATTATTGTCTGGT
ATAGTGCAGCAGCAGAACAATTTGCTGAGGGCTATTGAGGCGCAACAGCATCTGTTGCAACTCACAGTCT
GGGGCATCAAGCAGCTCCAGGCAAGAATCCTGGCTGTGGAAAGATACCTAAAGGATCAACAGCTCCTGGG
GATTTGGGGTTGCTCTGGAAAACTCATTTGCACCACTGCTGTGCCTTGGAATGCTAGTTGGAGTAATAAA
TCTCTGGAACAGATTTGGAATCACACGACCTGGATGGAGTGGGACAGAGAAATTAACAATTACACAAGCT
TAATACACTCCTTAATTGAAGAATCGCAAAACCAGCAAGAAAAGAATGAACAAGAATTATTGGAATTAGA
TAAATGGGCAAGTTTGTGGAATTGGTTTAACATAACAAATTGGCTGTGGTATATAAAATTATTCATAATG
ATAGTAGGAGGCTTGGTAGGTTTAAGAATAGTTTTTGCTGTACTTTCTATAGTGAATAGAGTTAGGCAGG
GATATTCACCATTATCGTTTCAGACCCACCTCCCAACCCCGAGGGGACCCGACAGGCCCGAAGGAATAGA
AGAAGAAGGTGGAGAGAGAGACAGAGACAGATCCATTCGATTAGTGAACGGATCTCGACGGTATCGGTTA
ACTTTTAAAAGAAAAGGGGGGATTGGGGGGTACAGTGCAGGGGAAAGAATAGTAGACATAATAGCAACAG
ACATACAAACTAAAGAATTACAAAAACAAATTACAAAAATTCAAAATTTTATCGATCACGAGACTAGCCT
CGACTCTAGAACGCGTGGAGCTAGTTATTAATAGTAATCAATTACGGGGTCATTAGTTCATAGCCCATAT
ATGGAGTTCCGCGTTACATAACTTACGGTAAATGGCCCGCCTGGCTGACCGCCCAACGACCCCCGCCCAT
TGACGTCAATAATGACGTATGTTCCCATAGTAACGCCAATAGGGACTTTCCATTGACGTCAATGGGTGGA
GTATTTACGGTAAACTGCCCACTTGGCAGTACATCAAGTGTATCATATGCCAAGTACGCCCCCTATTGAC
GTCAATGACGGTAAATGGCCCGCCTGGCATTATGCCCAGTACATGACCTTATGGGACTTTCCTACTTGGC
AGTACATCTACGTATTAGTCATCGCTATTACCATGGTGATGCGGTTTTGGCAGTACATCAATGGGCGTGG
ATAGCGGTTTGACTCACGGGGATTTCCAAGTCTCCACCCCATTGACGTCAATGGGAGTTTGTTTTGGCAC
CAAAATCAACGGGACTTTCCAAAATGTCGTAACAACTCCGCCCCATTGACGCAAATGGGCGGTAGGCGTG
TACGGTGGGAGGTCTATATAAGCAGAGCTCGTTTAGTGAACCGTCAGATCGCCTGGAGACGCCATCCACG
CTGTTTTGACCTCCATAGAAGACACCGGGACCGATCCAGCCTCCGCGGATTGAATTCATCCGCTAGCCCA
CCATGACCGAGTACAAGCCCACGGTGCGCCTCGCCACCCGCGACGACGTCCCCCGGGCCGTACGCACCCT
CGCCGCCGCGTTCGCCGACTACCCCGCCACGCGCCACACCGTCGACCCGGACCGCCACATCGAGCGGGTC
ACCGAGCTGCAAGAACTCTTCCTCACGCGCGTCGGGCTCGACATCGGCAAGGTGTGGGTCGCGGACGACG
GCGCCGCGGTGGCGGTCTGGACCACGCCGGAGAGCGTCGAAGCGGGGGCGGTGTTCGCCGAGATCGGCCC
GCGCATGGCCGAGTTGAGCGGTTCCCGGCTGGCCGCGCAGCAACAGATGGAAGGCCTCCTGGCGCCGCAC
CGGCCCAAGGAGCCCGCGTGGTTCCTGGCCACCGTCGGCGTCTCGCCCGACCACCAGGGCAAGGGTCTGG
GCAGCGCCGTCGTGCTCCCCGGAGTGGAGGCGGCCGAGCGCGCCGGGGTGCCCGCCTTCCTGGAGACCTC
CGCGCCCCGCAACCTCCCCTTCTACGAGCGGCTCGGCTTCACCGTCACCGCCGACGTCGAGGTGCCCGAA
GGACCGCGCACCTGGTGCATGACCCGCAAGCCCGGTGCCGGATCCGGAGTGAAACAGACTTTGAATTTTG
ACCTTCTCAAGTTGGCGGGAGACGTGGAGTCCAACCCAGGGCCCATGGGAGAAAGCTTGTTTAAGGGGCC
GCGTGATTACAACCCGATATCGAGCACCATTTGTCATTTGACGAATGAATCTGATGGGCACACAACATCG
TTGTATGGTATTGGATTTGGTCCCTTCATCATTACAAACAAGCACTTGTTTAGAAGAAATAATGGAACAC
TGTTGGTCCAATCACTACATGGTGTATTCAAGGTCAAGAACACCACGACTTTGCAACAACACCTCATTGA
TGGGAGGGACATGATAATTATTCGCATGCCTAAGGATTTCCCACCATTTCCTCAAAAGCTGAAATTTAGA
GAGCCACAAAGGGAAGAGCGCATATGTCTTGTGACAACCAACTTCCAAACTAAGAGCATGTCTAGCATGG
TGTCAGACACTAGTTGCACATTCCCTTCATCTGATGGCATATTCTGGAAGCATTGGATTCAAACCAAGGA
TGGGCAGTGTGGCAGTCCATTAGTATCAACTAGAGATGGGTTCATTGTTGGTATACACTCAGCATCGAAT
TTCACCAACACAAACAATTATTTCACAAGCGTGCCGAAAAACTTCATGGAATTGTTGACAAATCAGGAGG
CGCAGCAGTGGGTTAGTGGTTGGCGATTAAATGCTGACTCAGTATTGTGGGGGGGCCATAAAGTTTTCAT
GGTGAAACCTGAAGAGCCTTTTCAGCCAGTTAAGGAAGCGACTCAACTCATGAATCGTCGTCGCCGTCGC
TGATAAAAGCTTGCCTCGAGCAGCGCTGCTCGAGAGATCTACGGGTGGCATCCCTGTGACCCCTCCCCAG
TGCCTCTCCTGGCCCTGGAAGTTGCCACTCCAGTGCCCACCAGCCTTGTCCTAATAAAATTAAGTTGCAT
CATTTTGTCTGACTAGGTGTCCTTCTATAATATTATGGGGTGGAGGGGGGTGGTATGGAGCAAGGGGCAA
GTTGGGAAGACAACCTGTAGGGCCTGCGGGGTCTATTGGGAACCAAGCTGGAGTGCAGTGGCACAATCTT
GGCTCACTGCAATCTCCGCCTCCTGGGTTCAAGCGATTCTCCTGCCTCAGCCTCCCGAGTTGTTGGGATT
CCAGGCATGCATGACCAGGCTCAGCTAATTTTTGTTTTTTTGGTAGAGACGGGGTTTCACCATATTGGCC
AGGCTGGTCTCCAACTCCTAATCTCAGGTGATCTACCCACCTTGGCCTCCCAAATTGCTGGGATTACAGG
CGTGAACCACTGCTCCCTTCCCTGTCCTTGGTACCTTTAAGACCAATGACTTACAAGGCAGCTGTAGATC
TTAGCCACTTTTTAAAAGAAAAGGGGGGACTGGAAGGGCTAATTCACTCCCAACGAAGACAAGATCTGCT
TTTTGCTTGTACTGGGTCTCTCTGGTTAGACCAGATCTGAGCCTGGGAGCTCTCTGGCTAACTAGGGAAC
CCACTGCTTAAGCCTCAATAAAGCTTGCCTTGAGTGCTTCAAGTAGTGTGTGCCCGTCTGTTGTGTGACT
CTGGTAACTAGAGATCCCTCAGACCCTTTTAGTCAGTGTGGAAAATCTCTAGCAGTAGTAGTTCATGTCA
TCTTATTATTCAGTATTTATAACTTGCAAAGAAATGAATATCAGAGAGTGAGAGGAACTTGTTTATTGCA
GCTTATAATGGTTACAAATAAAGCAATAGCATCACAAATTTCACAAATAAAGCATTTTTTTCACTGCATT
CTAGTTGTGGTTTGTCCAAACTCATCAATGTATCTTATCATGTCTGGCTCTAGCTATCCCGCCCCTAACT
CCGCCCAGTTCCGCCCATTCTCCGCCCCATGGCTGACTAATTTTTTTTATTTATGCAGAGGCCGAGGCCG
CCTCGGCCTCTGAGCTATTCCAGAAGTAGTGAGGAGGCTTTTTTGGAGGCCTAGGGACGTACCCAATTCG
CCCTATAGTGAGTCGTATTACGCGCGCTCACTGGCCGTCGTTTTACAACGTCGTGACTGGGAAAACCCTG
GCGTTACCCAACTTAATCGCCTTGCAGCACATCCCCCTTTCGCCAGCTGGCGTAATAGCGAAGAGGCCCG
CACCGATCGCCCTTCCCAACAGTTGCGCAGCCTGAATGGCGAATGGG
[124 nt withheld, positions 5788-5911]
C
[91 nt withheld, positions 5913-6003]
A
[49 nt withheld, positions 6005-6053]
CCTTTGACGTTGGAGTCCACGTTCTTT
[37 nt withheld, positions 6081-6117]
ACCCTATCTCGGTCTATTCTTTTGATTTATAAGGGATTTTGCCGATTTCGGCCTATTGGTTAAAAAATGA
GCTGATTTAACAAAAATTTAACGCGAATTTTAACAAAATATTAACGCTTACAATTTAGGTGGCACTTTTC
GGGGAAATGTGCGCGGAACCCCTATTTGTTTATTTTTCTAAATACATTCAAATATGTATCCGCTCATGAG
ACAATAACCCTGATAAATGCTTCAATAATATTGAAAAAGGAAGAGTATGAGTATTCAACATTTCCGTGTC
GCCCTTATTCCCTTTTTTGCGGCATTTTGCCTTCCTGTTTTTGCTCACCCAGAAACGCTGGTGAAAGTAA
AAGATGCTGAAGATCAGTTGGGTGCACGAGTGGGTTACATCGAACTGGATCTCAACAGCGGTAAGATCCT
TGAGAGTTTTCGCCCCGAAGAACGTTTTCCAATGATGAGCACTTTTAAAGTTCTGCTATGTGGCGCGGTA
TTATCCCGTATTGACGCCGGGCAAGAGCAACTCGGTCGCCGCATACACTATTCTCAGAATGACTTGGTTG
AGTACTCACCAGTCACAGAAAAGCATCTTACGGATGGCATGACAGTAAGAGAATTATGCAGTGCTGCCAT
AACCATGAGTGATAACACTGCGGCCAACTTACTTCTGACAACGATCGGAGGACCGAAGGAGCTAACCGCT
TTTTTGCACAACATGGGGGATCATGTAACTCGCCTTGATCGTTGGGAACCGGAGCTGAATGAAGCCATAC
CAAACGACGAGCGTGACACCACGATGCCTGTAGCAATGGCAACAACGTTGCGCAAACTATTAACTGGCGA
ACTACTTACTCTAGCTTCCCGGCAACAATTAATAGACTGGATGGAGGCGGATAAAGTTGCAGGACCACTT
CTGCGCTCGGCCCTTCCGGCTGGCTGGTTTATTGCTGATAAATCTGGAGCCGGTGAGCGTGGGTCTCGCG
GTATCATTGCAGCACTGGGGCCAGATGGTAAGCCCTCCCGTATCGTAGTTATCTACACGACGGGGAGTCA
GGCAACTATGGATGAACGAAATAGACAGATCGCTGAGATAGGTGCCTCACTGATTAAGCATTGGTAACTG
TCAGACCAAGTTTACTCATATATACTTTAGATTGATTTAAAACTTCATTTTTAATTTAAAAGGATCTAGG
TGAAGATCCTTTTTGATAATCTCATGACCAAAATCCCTTAACGTGAGTTTTCGTTCCACTGAGCGTCAGA
CCCCGTAGAAAAGATCAAAGGATCTTCTTGAGATCCTTTTTTTCTGCGCGTAATCTGCTGCTTGCAAACA
AAAAAACCACCGCTACCAGCGGTGGTTTGTTTGCCGGATCAAGAGCTACCAACTCTTTTTCCGAAGGTAA
CTGGCTTCAGCAGAGCGCAGATACCAAATACTGTTCTTCTAGTGTAGCCGTAGTTAGGCCACCACTTCAA
GAACTCTGTAGCACCGCCTACATACCTCGCTCTGCTAATCCTGTTACCAGTGGCTGCTGCCAGTGGCGAT
AAGTCGTGTCTTACCGGGTTGGACTCAAGACGATAGTTACCGGATAAGGCGCAGCGGTCGGGCTGAACGG
GGGGTTCGTGCACACAGCCCAGCTTGGAGCGAACGACCTACACCGAACTGAGATACCTACAGCGTGAGCT
ATGAGAAAGCGCCACGCTTCCCGAAGGGAGAAAGGCGGACAGGTATCCGGTAAGCGGCAGGGTCGGAACA
GGAGAGCGCACGAGGGAGCTTCCAGGGGGAAACGCCTGGTATCTTTATAGTCCTGTCGGGTTTCGCCACC
TCTGACTTGAGCGTCGATTTTTGTGATGCTCGTCAGGGGGGCGGAGCCTATGGAAAAACGCCAGCAACGC
GGCCTTTTTACGGTTCCTGGCCTTTTGCTGGCCTTTTGCTCACATGTTCTTTCCTGCGTTATCCCCTGAT
TCTGTGGATAACCGTATTACCGCCTTTGAGTGAGCTGATACCGCTCGCCGCAGCCGAACGACCGAGCGCA
GCGAGTCAGTGAGCGAGGAAGCGGAAGAGCGCCCAATACGCAAACCGCCTCTCCCCGCGCGTTGGCCGAT
TCATTAATGCAGCTGGCACGACAGGTTTCCCGACTGGAAAGCGGGCAGTGAGCGCAACGCAATTAATGTG
AGTTAGCTCACTCATTAGGCACCCCAGGCTTTACACTTTATGCTTCCGGCTCGTATGTTGTGTGGAATTG
TGAGCGGATAACAATTTCACACAGGAAACAGCTATGACCATGATTACGCCAAGCGCGCAATTAACCCTCA
CTAAAGGGAACAAAAGCTGGAGCTGCAAGCTTGGCCATTGCATACGTTGTATCCATATCATAATATGTAC
ATTTATATTGGCTCATGTCCAACATTACCGCCATGTT
Features (pLannotate 1.2.2; 29 found; start..end, strand, type, name):
      1..380     +  enhancer       CMV enhancer: human cytomegalovirus immediate early enhancer
    381..584     +  promoter       CMV promoter: human cytomegalovirus (CMV) immediate early promoter
    599..779     +  LTR            5' LTR (truncated): truncated 5' long terminal repeat (LTR) from HIV-1
    826..951     +  misc_feature   HIV-1 Ψ: packaging signal of human immunodeficiency virus type 1
    935..1298    +  CDS            HIV-1 gag (fragment): gag protein from human immunodeficiency virus 1; gag
   1444..1677    +  misc_feature   RRE: The Rev response element (RRE) of HIV-1 allows for Rev-dependent mRNA export from the nucleus to the cytoplasm.
   2054..2154    +  CDS            Rev (fragment): human immunodeficiency virus 1 (HIV-1) Rev protein; rev; enhances nuclear export of unspliced and incompletely spliced viral mRNAs
   2173..2290    +  misc_feature   cPPT/CTS: central polypurine tract and central termination sequence of HIV-1
   2392..2695    +  enhancer       CMV enhancer: human cytomegalovirus immediate early enhancer
   2696..2899    +  promoter       CMV promoter: human cytomegalovirus (CMV) immediate early promoter
   3013..3609    +  CDS            PuroR: puromycin N-acetyltransferase; pac from Streptomyces alboniger; confers resistance to puromycin
   3619..3684    +  CDS            F2A: 2A peptide from foot-and-mouth disease virus polyprotein Eukaryotic ribosomes fail to insert a peptide bond between the Gly and Pro residues, yielding separate polypeptides.
   3688..4395    +  CDS            TEV protease: tobacco etch virus protease (Kapust et al., 2001)
   4453..4929    +  polyA_signal   hGH poly(A) signal: human growth hormone polyadenylation signal
   4931..4999    +  CDS            nef (fragment): NEF_HV1Z2 - Experimental evidence at protein level: Swiss-Prot protein existence level 1. Extracellular Nef protein targets CD4(+) T-lymphocytes for apoptosis by interacting with CXCR4 surface receptors. From Human immunodeficiency virus type 1 group M subtype D (isolate Z2/CDC-Z34) (HIV-1).
   5001..5234    +  LTR            3' LTR (ΔU3): self-inactivating 3' long terminal repeat (LTR) from HIV-1
   5306..5427    +  polyA_signal   SV40 poly(A) signal: SV40 polyadenylation signal
   5446..5581    +  rep_origin     SV40 ori: SV40 origin of replication
   5602..5620    -  promoter       T7 promoter: promoter for bacteriophage T7 RNA polymerase
   5628..5783    +  CDS            lacZα (fragment): LacZα fragment of β-galactosidase; lacZ fragment
   5788..6216    +  rep_origin     f1 ori (sequence partly withheld): f1 bacteriophage origin of replication; arrow indicates direction of (+) strand synthesis
   6269..6373    +  promoter       AmpR promoter: bla
   6374..7234    +  CDS            AmpR: β-lactamase; bla; confers resistance to ampicillin, carbenicillin, and related antibiotics
   7405..7993    +  rep_origin     ori: high-copy-number ColE1/pMB1/pBR322/pUC origin of replication
   8176..8268    +  CDS            lacI (fragment): lac repressor; lacI; The lac repressor binds to the lac operator to inhibit transcription in E. coli. This inhibition can be relieved by adding lactose or isopropyl-β-D-thiogalactopyranoside (IPTG).
   8281..8302    +  protein_bind   CAP binding site: CAP binding activates transcription in the presence of cAMP. E. coli catabolite activator protein
   8317..8347    +  promoter       lac promoter: promoter for the E. coli lac operon
   8355..8371    +  protein_bind   lac operator: The lac repressor binds to the lac operator to inhibit transcription in E. coli. This inhibition can be relieved by adding lactose or isopropyl-β-D-thiogalactopyranoside (IPTG). lac repressor encoded by lacI
   8416..8434    +  promoter       T3 promoter: promoter for bacteriophage T3 RNA polymerase
