[The description below was written by a language model from this plasmid's Addgene catalogue record and pLannotate feature annotations shown in this document.]
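Description:
pLenti-CMV-puro-2A-TEVp is a third-generation, self-inactivating HIV-1-based lentiviral transfer plasmid of about 8.5 kb that delivers a bicistronic cassette encoding puromycin resistance and tobacco etch virus (TEV) protease to mammalian cells. In bacteria it is maintained through a high-copy ColE1/pUC-type origin and selected with ampicillin via the bla gene. The backbone also carries an f1 origin, an SV40 origin and poly(A) signal, T7 and T3 promoters, and remnants of lac sequences.

The viral genome is transcribed in packaging cells from a CMV enhancer/promoter fused to a truncated 5' LTR, an arrangement that makes genomic RNA production Tat-independent, as expected for third-generation systems. Downstream lie the Ψ packaging signal with a gag fragment, the Rev response element for Rev-dependent nuclear export, and the cPPT/CTS, which aids nuclear import of the reverse-transcribed genome. The 3' LTR has the ΔU3 deletion, so the integrated provirus lacks LTR promoter activity and expression depends on the internal promoter. That promoter is a second CMV enhancer/promoter driving a single open reading frame in which puromycin N-acetyltransferase is joined to TEV protease by an F2A peptide; ribosomal skipping at the 2A yields two separate proteins, so puromycin selection enriches for cells that also make the protease. A human growth hormone polyadenylation signal follows the cassette, upstream of the 3' LTR.

The stated purpose is production of lentivirus expressing both proteins, for example to generate puromycin-selectable TEV protease-expressing cells. The associated publication concerns self-inactivating rabies virus for neural circuit access, but the record does not spell out the protease's specific role in that system.
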