Addgene plasmid #99610: pLenti-CMV-puro-2A-TEVp
Purpose: Lentivirus expressing puromycin resistance gene and TEV protease
Depositing lab: Marco Tripodi. Depositing organization: MRC Laboratory of Molecular Biology. Publication: Life-Long Genetic and Functional Access to Neural Circuits Using Self-Inactivating Rabies Virus. Ciabatti E, Gonzalez-Rueda A, Mariotti L, Morgese F, Tripodi M. Cell. 2017 Jul 1. pii: S0092-8674(17)30697-9. doi: 10.1016/j.cell.2017.06.014. PubMed 28689641.
Backbone
  Vector backbone: 3rd gen lentiviral vector
  Vector type: Lentiviral
Growth in bacteria
  Bacterial resistance: Ampicillin, 100 μg/mL
  Growth temperature: 30°C
  Growth strain: NEB Stable
  Growth instructions: Stbl2 or NEB Stable can also be used
  Copy number: High Copy
Gene/Insert 1
  Gene/Insert name: Puromycin resistance (PAC gene)
Gene/Insert 2
  Gene/Insert name: TEV protease
Terms and licenses: Academic/Nonprofit Terms; Industry Terms: Not Available to Industry
How to cite: pLenti-CMV-puro-2A-TEVp was a gift from Marco Tripodi (Addgene plasmid # 99610 ; http://n2t.net/addgene:99610 ; RRID:Addgene_99610)
